>Addgene plasmid #45903 | pEGFP-Nck1 | addgene partial sequence | sequence record 66263 | EGFP-C 5'-CATGGTCCTGCTGGAGTTCGTG-3'
GACGAGCTGTACAAGTCCGGACTCAGATCCATGGCAAAA
[168 nt withheld, positions 40-207]
AACAGTGCTCGGAAAGCATCTATTGTGAAAAACCTAAAGGATACCTTAGGCATTGGAAAAGTGAAAAGAA
AACCTAGTGTGCCAGATTCTGCATCTCCTGCTGATGATAGTTTTGTTGACCCAGGGGAACGTCTCTATGA
CCTCAACATGCCCGCTTATGTGAAATTTAACTACATGGCTGAGAGAGAGGATGAATTATCATTGATAAAG
GGGACAAAGGTGATCGTCATGGAGAAATGCAGTGATGGGTGGTGGCGTGGTAGCTACAATGGACAAGTTG
GATGGTTCCCTTCAAACTATGTAACTGAAGAAGGTGACAGTCCTTTGGGTGACCATGTGGGTTCTCTGTC
AGAGAAATTAGCAGCAGTCGTCAATAACCTAAATACTGGGCAAGTGTTGCATGTGGTACAGGCTCTTTAC
CCATTCAGCTCATCTAATGATGAAGAACTTAATTTCGAGAAAGGAGATGTAATGGATGTTATTGAAAAAC
CTGAAAATGACCCAGAGTGGTGGAAATGCAGGAAGATCAATGGTATGGTTGGTCTAGTACCAAAAAACTA
TGTTACCGTTATGCAGAATAATCCATTAACTTCAGGTTTGGAACCATCACCTCCACAGTGTGATTACATT
AGGCCTTCACTCACTGGAAAGTTTGCTGGCAATCCTTGGTATTATGGCAAAGTCACCAGGCATC
