>Addgene plasmid #45903 | pEGFP-Nck1 | addgene partial sequence | sequence record 66264 | SV40-pA-R
AGCTGCAATAAACAAGTTAACAACAACAATTGCATTCATTTTATGTTTCAGGTTCAGGGGGAGGTGTGGG
AGGTTTTTTAAAGCAAGTAAAACCTCTACAAATGTGGTATGGCTGATTATGATCAGTTATCTAGATCCGG
TGGATCCCGGGCCCGCGGTACCGTCGACTGCAGAATTCATATATAAATGCTTGACAAGATATAATTTTTC
TCCTTGTTCACTTGTAAAAATTGGTGCCTTTTTGTAATGTTCTACAAGTTCTTCCATGGTGCTGAATTTA
CGCTGCCCAATGCAGTAGACAGTCTCTTTTAGTTGGACTTTAAAATGCTTGTTTTTCCCTTGTGCTTTTA
GTGATACTGAGAAATCATTTGGCGAAGATTCACTATCACGAATGAGGAAATCCCCTTCATGTCCTCTTTC
ATTTAATGCCATTTCTGCTTGATGCCTGGTGACTTTGCCATAATACCAAGGATTGCCAGCAAACTTTCCA
GTGAGTGAAGGCCTAATGTAATCACACTGTGGAGGTGATGGTTCCAAACCTGAAGTTAATGGATTATTCT
GCATAACGGTAACATAGTTTTTTGGTACTAGACCAACCATACCATTGATCTTCCTGCATTTCCACCACTC
TGGGTCATTTTCAGGTTTTTCAATAACATCCATTACATCTCCTTTCTCGAAATTAAGTTCTTCATCATTA
GATGAGCTGAATGGGTAAAGAGCCTGTACCACATGCAACACTTGCCCAGTATTTAGGTTATTGACGACTG
CTGCTAATTTCTCTGACAGAGAACCCACATGGTCACCCAAAGGACTGTCACCTTCTTCAGTTACATAGTT
TGAAGGGAACCATCCAACTTGTCCATTGTAGCTACCACGCCACCACCCATCACTGCATTTCTCCATGACG
ATCACCTTTGTCCCCTTA
