[The description below was written by a language model from this plasmid's Addgene catalogue record.]
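Description:
pEGFP-Nck1 is a mammalian expression plasmid built on the Clontech pEGFP-C1 backbone (about 4.7 kb without insert) that expresses human NCK1 (NCK adaptor protein 1) as a fusion to enhanced green fluorescent protein. The Nck1 coding sequence was inserted by restriction cloning between the BglII and EcoRI sites of the multiple cloning site, downstream of EGFP, so the fluorescent tag sits at the N terminus of the adaptor protein. Expression of the fusion is driven by the CMV promoter, a strong constitutive promoter for transient or stable expression in mammalian cells. One of the listed sequencing primers anneals in an SV40 polyadenylation signal downstream of the insert, implying that this element terminates the transcript. The plasmid is propagated in E. coli under kanamycin selection, and the recorded neomycin marker allows G418 selection of stably transfected mammalian cells. In the pEGFP-C1 design, a single resistance cassette normally provides both functions. The copy number is listed as unknown, and no feature table was provided, so origins of replication and other backbone elements are not itemised in the record.

The depositor notes an E3K substitution in the Nck1 sequence, which users should take into account when interpreting results. The insert was derived in part from an HA-tagged Nck1 plasmid obtained from another laboratory, though the record lists only EGFP as a tag on this construct. The associated publication concerns Nck in a complex with the catalytic subunit of protein phosphatase 1 and its role in regulating eIF2alpha signalling and cell survival during endoplasmic reticulum stress. This is consistent with use of the plasmid to overexpress and visualise Nck1 in cultured mammalian cells, for example for localisation or interaction studies.
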