Addgene plasmid #45903: pEGFP-Nck1
Depositing lab: Louise Larose. Depositing organization: McGill University. Publication: Nck in a complex containing the catalytic subunit of protein phosphatase 1 regulates eukaryotic initiation factor 2alpha signaling and cell survival to endoplasmic reticulum stress. Latreille M, Larose L. J Biol Chem. 2006 Sep 8;281(36):26633-44. Epub 2006 Jul 11. 10.1074/jbc.M513556200 PubMed 16835242.
Backbone
  Vector backbone: pEGFP-C1
  Backbone manufacturer: Clontech
  Backbone size w/o insert (bp): 4700
  Vector type: Mammalian Expression
  Selectable markers: Neomycin (select with G418)
Growth in bacteria
  Bacterial resistance: Kanamycin, 50 μg/mL
  Growth temperature: 37°C
  Growth strain: DH5alpha
  Copy number: Unknown
Gene/Insert
  Gene/Insert name: Nck-1 (alt names: NCK1; NCK adaptor protein 1)
  Species: H. sapiens (human)
  Entrez Gene: NCK1 (a.k.a. NCK, NCKalpha, nck-1)
  Promoter: CMV
  Tag / fusion protein: EGFP (N terminal on backbone)
  Cloning method: Restriction Enzyme; 5′ cloning site BglII (unknown if destroyed); 3′ cloning site EcoRI (unknown if destroyed)
  Sequencing primers: 5′ EGFP-C; 3′ SV40pA-R
Resource information
  A portion of this plasmid was derived from a plasmid made by: HA-tagged Nck1 was provided by Dr. Wei Li (Norris Cancer Center, University of Southern California, Los Angeles).
Terms and licenses: Academic/Nonprofit Terms; Industry Terms: Not Available to Industry
Depositor comments: E3K mutation found in Nck1.
How to cite: pEGFP-Nck1 was a gift from Louise Larose (Addgene plasmid # 45903 ; http://n2t.net/addgene:45903 ; RRID:Addgene_45903)
